Addgene plasmid #46698: pcDNA3.2 mir-1-1 reporter mir40-3
Depositing lab: David Bartel. Depositing organization: Whitehead Institute for Biomedical Research. Publication: Beyond Secondary Structure: Primary-Sequence Determinants License Pri-miRNA Hairpins for Processing. Auyeung VC, Ulitsky I, McGeary SE, Bartel DP. Cell. 2013 Feb 14;152(4):844-58. doi: 10.1016/j.cell.2013.01.031. PubMed 23415231.
Backbone
  Vector backbone: pcDNA3.2 V5-DEST mir-1-1 reporter
  Backbone manufacturer: Bartel lab (Addgene plasmid# 46646)
  Backbone size w/o insert (bp): 8038
  Vector type: Mammalian Expression, RNAi
  Selectable markers: Neomycin (select with G418)
Growth in bacteria
  Bacterial resistance: Ampicillin, 100 μg/mL
  Growth temperature: 37°C
  Growth strain: DH5alpha
  Copy number: High Copy
Gene/Insert
  Gene/Insert name: mir40-3 (alt name: mir40-3 pri-mRNA)
  Species: C. elegans (nematode), Synthetic
  Mutation: see sequence and publication
  Promoter: CMV
  Tag / fusion protein: hsa-mir-1-1 (C terminal on insert); V5 (C terminal on backbone)
  Cloning method: Gateway Cloning
  Sequencing primers: 5′ CMV-F; 3′ TK-pA-R
Terms and licenses: Academic/Nonprofit Terms; Industry Terms: Not Available to Industry
How to cite: pcDNA3.2 mir-1-1 reporter mir40-3 was a gift from David Bartel (Addgene plasmid # 46698 ; http://n2t.net/addgene:46698 ; RRID:Addgene_46698)
