[The description below was written by a language model from this plasmid's Addgene catalogue record and pLannotate feature annotations shown in this document.]
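Description:
pcDNA3.2 mir-1-1 reporter mir40-3 is a mammalian expression plasmid for studying pri-miRNA processing, built by Gateway recombination into a pcDNA3.2 V5-DEST derivative that already carries a human mir-1-1 hairpin. It is maintained in E. coli at high copy through a ColE1/pUC-type origin with ampicillin selection (AmpR under its bla promoter), and it also has an f1 origin. For mammalian cells, an SV40 early promoter drives the neomycin phosphotransferase gene, followed by an SV40 poly(A) signal, allowing G418 selection.

The payload is a single CMV enhancer/promoter-driven transcript. Between the attB1 and attB2 sites left by the Gateway reaction sits mir40-3, a C. elegans-derived and partly synthetic pri-miRNA variant; the annotation software classifies this hairpin in the mir-36 family. The exact mutations are not given in the record, which refers to the sequence and the publication. Immediately downstream of attB2 lies the hsa-mir-1-1 precursor, then the backbone V5 tag sequence and the HSV TK polyadenylation signal. The V5 sequence is a backbone remnant, since the insert is a noncoding RNA. Placing the test hairpin and mir-1-1 on the same primary transcript plausibly lets mir-1-1 act as a co-transcribed internal reference, so that output from the mir-40 variant can be compared across constructs. This fits the associated study of primary-sequence features that license pri-miRNA hairpins for processing. A T7 promoter upstream of attB1 could also support in vitro transcription.

The deposited full sequence is 5,984 nt, shorter than the 8,038 bp listed for the empty destination backbone. That difference is consistent with loss of the Gateway selection cassette on recombination.
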