Features (pLannotate 1.2.2; 24 found; start..end, strand, type, name):
     36..80      -  misc_feature   bom (fragment): basis of mobility region from pBR322
    235..614     +  enhancer       CMV enhancer: human cytomegalovirus immediate early enhancer
    615..818     +  promoter       CMV promoter: human cytomegalovirus (CMV) immediate early promoter
    814..847     +  LTR            5' LTR (truncated) (fragment): truncated 5' long terminal repeat (LTR) from HIV-1
    863..881     +  promoter       T7 promoter: promoter for bacteriophage T7 RNA polymerase
    911..935     +  protein_bind   attB1: mutant version of attB; recombination site for the Gateway® BP reaction BP Clonase™
    963..1062    +  ncRNA          mir-36: Accession: RF00685 - microRNA mir-36
   1100..1120    -  protein_bind   attB2: mutant version of attB; core recombination site for the Gateway® BP reaction BP Clonase™
   1199..1275    +  ncRNA          mir-1: Accession: RF00103 - mir-1 microRNA precursor family
   1474..1515    +  CDS            V5 tag: epitope tag from simian virus 5
   1599..1647    +  polyA_signal   HSV TK poly(A) signal: herpes simplex virus thymidine kinase polyadenylation signal (Cole and Stacy, 1985)
   1738..1754    -  polyA_signal   bGH poly(A) signal (fragment): bovine growth hormone polyadenylation signal
   1849..2277    +  rep_origin     f1 ori (sequence partly withheld): f1 bacteriophage origin of replication; arrow indicates direction of (+) strand synthesis
   2291..2620    +  promoter       SV40 promoter: SV40 enhancer and early promoter
   2687..3478    +  CDS            neo: KKA2_KLEPN - Also known as kan, nptII. Experimental evidence at protein level: Swiss-Prot protein existence level 1. Resistance to kanamycin, neomycin, paromomycin, ribostamycin, butirosin and gentamicin B. From Klebsiella pneumoniae.
   3504..3662    +  CDS            ble (fragment): BLE_KLEPN - Experimental evidence at protein level: Swiss-Prot protein existence level 1. Binding protein with a strong affinity to the bleomycin family of antibiotics. Binds to CL990; an antimitotic-antibiotic compound. From Klebsiella pneumoniae.
   3657..3778    +  polyA_signal   SV40 poly(A) signal: SV40 polyadenylation signal
   3851..3867    -  protein_bind   lac operator: The lac repressor binds to the lac operator to inhibit transcription in E. coli. This inhibition can be relieved by adding lactose or isopropyl-β-D-thiogalactopyranoside (IPTG). lac repressor encoded by lacI
   3875..3905    -  promoter       lac promoter: promoter for the E. coli lac operon
   3920..3941    -  protein_bind   CAP binding site: CAP binding activates transcription in the presence of cAMP. E. coli catabolite activator protein
   3954..4046    -  CDS            lacI (fragment): lac repressor; lacI; The lac repressor binds to the lac operator to inhibit transcription in E. coli. This inhibition can be relieved by adding lactose or isopropyl-β-D-thiogalactopyranoside (IPTG).
   4229..4817    -  rep_origin     ori: high-copy-number ColE1/pMB1/pBR322/pUC origin of replication
   4988..5848    -  CDS            AmpR: β-lactamase; bla; confers resistance to ampicillin, carbenicillin, and related antibiotics
   5849..5953    -  promoter       AmpR promoter: bla
>Addgene plasmid #46698 | pcDNA3.2 mir-1-1 reporter mir40-3 | depositor full sequence | sequence record 117452 | pcDNA3.2 mir-1-1 reporter mir40-3 sequence 5984 bps
GACGGATCGGGAGATCTCCCGATCCCCTATGGTCGACTCTCAGTACAATCTGCTCTGATGCCGCATAGTT
AAGCCAGTATCTGCTCCCTGCTTGTGTGTTGGAGGTCGCTGAGTAGTGCGCGAGCAAAATTTAAGCTACA
ACAAGGCAAGGCTTGACCGACAATTGCATGAAGAATCTGCTTAGGGTTAGGCGTTTTGCGCTGCTTCGCG
ATGTACGGGCCAGATATACGCGTTGACATTGATTATTGACTAGTTATTAATAGTAATCAATTACGGGGTC
ATTAGTTCATAGCCCATATATGGAGTTCCGCGTTACATAACTTACGGTAAATGGCCCGCCTGGCTGACCG
CCCAACGACCCCCGCCCATTGACGTCAATAATGACGTATGTTCCCATAGTAACGCCAATAGGGACTTTCC
ATTGACGTCAATGGGTGGACTATTTACGGTAAACTGCCCACTTGGCAGTACATCAAGTGTATCATATGCC
AAGTACGCCCCCTATTGACGTCAATGACGGTAAATGGCCCGCCTGGCATTATGCCCAGTACATGACCTTA
TGGGACTTTCCTACTTGGCAGTACATCTACGTATTAGTCATCGCTATTACCATGGTGATGCGGTTTTGGC
AGTACATCAATGGGCGTGGATAGCGGTTTGACTCACGGGGATTTCCAAGTCTCCACCCCATTGACGTCAA
TGGGAGTTTGTTTTGGCACCAAAATCAACGGGACTTTCCAAAATGTCGTAACAACTCCGCCCCATTGACG
CAAATGGGCGGTAGGCGTGTACGGTGGGAGGTCTATATAAGCAGAGCTCTCTGGCTAACTAGAGAACCCA
CTGCTTACTGGCTTATCGAAATTAATACGACTCACTATAGGGAGACCCAAGCTGGCTAGTTAAGCTATCA
ACAAGTTTGTACAAAAAAGCAGGCTGGTGTAAATCAGCTTGGCTCTGGTGTCTCCGAACCTTGTGTCCGC
ACCTCAGTGGATGTATGCCATGATGATAAGATATCAGAAATCCTATCACCGGGTGTACATCAGCTAAGGT
GCGGGTACACATCCACTTGATATCAAGGTGAGTTATTTTTAAGTGGGCCCAGCTTTCTTGTACAAAGTGG
TTGATCTAGAGGGCCCGCAGTGGGGTCAGCTTCTACCGGGGCGGCGTCCCGGGGTCTTGGAACTGCATGC
AGACTGCCTGCTTGGGAAACATACTTCTTTATATGCCCATATGGACCTGCTAAGCTATGGAATGTAAAGA
AGTATGTATCTCAGGCCGGGACCTCTCTCGCCGCACTGAGGGGCACTCCACACCACGGGGGCCGCCGCGG
CCGACAGCCAGCCAGGCGGCTGTGGTGGGGGTGAGGCTGGGGCGGCAGGCTGCCTGGGCGTTGGTGGACG
GTCGTGTCCCCGCCAGCATTGTTCTGTCACTTTGCCTGTGTCAGCAGGTGGAAGTGCTCACCAGACATTC
GAAGGTAAGCCTATCCCTAACCCTCTCCTCGGTCTCGATTCTACGCGTACCGGTTAGTAATGAGTTTAAA
CGGGGGAGGCTAACTGAAACACGGAAGGAGACAATACCGGAAGGAACCCGCGCTATGACGGCAATAAAAA
GACAGAATAAAACGCACGGGTGTTGGGTCGTTTGTTCATAAACGCGGGGTTCGGTCCCAGGGCTGGCACT
CTGTCGATACCCCACCGAGACCCCATTGGGGCCAATACGCCCGCGTTTCTTCCTTTTCCCCACCCCACCC
CCCAAGTTCGGGTGAAGGCCCAGGGCTCGCAGCCAACGTCGGGGCGGCAGGCCCTGCCATAGCAGATCTG
CGCAGCTGGGGCTCTAGGGGGTATCCCC
[124 nt withheld, positions 1849-1972]
C
[32 nt withheld, positions 1974-2005]
CA
[57 nt withheld, positions 2008-2064]
A
[49 nt withheld, positions 2066-2114]
CCTTTGACGTTGGAGTCCACGTTCTTT
[37 nt withheld, positions 2142-2178]
ACCCTATCTCGGTCTATTCTTTTGATTTATAAGGGATTTTGGGGATTTCGGCCTATTGGTTAAAAAATGA
GCTGATTTAACAAAAATTTAACGCGAATTAATTCTGTGGAATGTGTGTCAGTTAGGGTGTGGAAAGTCCC
CAGGCTCCCCAGCAGGCAGAAGTATGCAAAGCATGCATCTCAATTAGTCAGCAACCAGGTGTGGAAAGTC
CCCAGGCTCCCCAGCAGGCAGAAGTATGCAAAGCATGCATCTCAATTAGTCAGCAACCATAGTCCCGCCC
CTAACTCCGCCCATCCCGCCCCTAACTCCGCCCAGTTCCGCCCATTCTCCGCCCCATGGCTGACTAATTT
TTTTTATTTATGCAGAGGCCGAGGCCGCCTCTGCCTCTGAGCTATTCCAGAAGTAGTGAGGAGGCTTTTT
TGGAGGCCTAGGCTTTTGCAAAAAGCTCCCGGGAGCTTGTATATCCATTTTCGGATCTGATCAAGAGACA
GGATGAGGATCGTTTCGCATGATTGAACAAGATGGATTGCACGCAGGTTCTCCGGCCGCTTGGGTGGAGA
GGCTATTCGGCTATGACTGGGCACAACAGACAATCGGCTGCTCTGATGCCGCCGTGTTCCGGCTGTCAGC
GCAGGGGCGCCCGGTTCTTTTTGTCAAGACCGACCTGTCCGGTGCCCTGAATGAACTGCAGGACGAGGCA
GCGCGGCTATCGTGGCTGGCCACGACGGGCGTTCCTTGCGCAGCTGTGCTCGACGTTGTCACTGAAGCGG
GAAGGGACTGGCTGCTATTGGGCGAAGTGCCGGGGCAGGATCTCCTGTCATCTCACCTTGCTCCTGCCGA
GAAAGTATCCATCATGGCTGATGCAATGCGGCGGCTGCATACGCTTGATCCGGCTACCTGCCCATTCGAC
CACCAAGCGAAACATCGCATCGAGCGAGCACGTACTCGGATGGAAGCCGGTCTTGTCGATCAGGATGATC
TGGACGAAGAGCATCAGGGGCTCGCGCCAGCCGAACTGTTCGCCAGGCTCAAGGCGCGCATGCCCGACGG
CGAGGATCTCGTCGTGACCCATGGCGATGCCTGCTTGCCGAATATCATGGTGGAAAATGGCCGCTTTTCT
GGATTCATCGACTGTGGCCGGCTGGGTGTGGCGGACCGCTATCAGGACATAGCGTTGGCTACCCGTGATA
TTGCTGAAGAGCTTGGCGGCGAATGGGCTGACCGCTTCCTCGTGCTTTACGGTATCGCCGCTCCCGATTC
GCAGCGCATCGCCTTCTATCGCCTTCTTGACGAGTTCTTCTGAGCGGGACTCTGGGGTTCGCGAAATGAC
CGACCAAGCGACGCCCAACCTGCCATCACGAGATTTCGATTCCACCGCCGCCTTCTATGAAAGGTTGGGC
TTCGGAATCGTTTTCCGGGACGCCGGCTGGATGATCCTCCAGCGCGGGGATCTCATGCTGGAGTTCTTCG
CCCACCCCAACTTGTTTATTGCAGCTTATAATGGTTACAAATAAAGCAATAGCATCACAAATTTCACAAA
TAAAGCATTTTTTTCACTGCATTCTAGTTGTGGTTTGTCCAAACTCATCAATGTATCTTATCATGTCTGT
ATACCGTCGACCTCTAGCTAGAGCTTGGCGTAATCATGGTCATAGCTGTTTCCTGTGTGAAATTGTTATC
CGCTCACAATTCCACACAACATACGAGCCGGAAGCATAAAGTGTAAAGCCTGGGGTGCCTAATGAGTGAG
CTAACTCACATTAATTGCGTTGCGCTCACTGCCCGCTTTCCAGTCGGGAAACCTGTCGTGCCAGCTGCAT
TAATGAATCGGCCAACGCGCGGGGAGAGGCGGTTTGCGTATTGGGCGCTCTTCCGCTTCCTCGCTCACTG
ACTCGCTGCGCTCGGTCGTTCGGCTGCGGCGAGCGGTATCAGCTCACTCAAAGGCGGTAATACGGTTATC
CACAGAATCAGGGGATAACGCAGGAAAGAACATGTGAGCAAAAGGCCAGCAAAAGGCCAGGAACCGTAAA
AAGGCCGCGTTGCTGGCGTTTTTCCATAGGCTCCGCCCCCCTGACGAGCATCACAAAAATCGACGCTCAA
GTCAGAGGTGGCGAAACCCGACAGGACTATAAAGATACCAGGCGTTTCCCCCTGGAAGCTCCCTCGTGCG
CTCTCCTGTTCCGACCCTGCCGCTTACCGGATACCTGTCCGCCTTTCTCCCTTCGGGAAGCGTGGCGCTT
TCTCAATGCTCACGCTGTAGGTATCTCAGTTCGGTGTAGGTCGTTCGCTCCAAGCTGGGCTGTGTGCACG
AACCCCCCGTTCAGCCCGACCGCTGCGCCTTATCCGGTAACTATCGTCTTGAGTCCAACCCGGTAAGACA
CGACTTATCGCCACTGGCAGCAGCCACTGGTAACAGGATTAGCAGAGCGAGGTATGTAGGCGGTGCTACA
GAGTTCTTGAAGTGGTGGCCTAACTACGGCTACACTAGAAGGACAGTATTTGGTATCTGCGCTCTGCTGA
AGCCAGTTACCTTCGGAAAAAGAGTTGGTAGCTCTTGATCCGGCAAACAAACCACCGCTGGTAGCGGTGG
TTTTTTTGTTTGCAAGCAGCAGATTACGCGCAGAAAAAAAGGATCTCAAGAAGATCCTTTGATCTTTTCT
ACGGGGTCTGACGCTCAGTGGAACGAAAACTCACGTTAAGGGATTTTGGTCATGAGATTATCAAAAAGGA
TCTTCACCTAGATCCTTTTAAATTAAAAATGAAGTTTTAAATCAATCTAAAGTATATATGAGTAAACTTG
GTCTGACAGTTACCAATGCTTAATCAGTGAGGCACCTATCTCAGCGATCTGTCTATTTCGTTCATCCATA
GTTGCCTGACTCCCCGTCGTGTAGATAACTACGATACGGGAGGGCTTACCATCTGGCCCCAGTGCTGCAA
TGATACCGCGAGACCCACGCTCACCGGCTCCAGATTTATCAGCAATAAACCAGCCAGCCGGAAGGGCCGA
GCGCAGAAGTGGTCCTGCAACTTTATCCGCCTCCATCCAGTCTATTAATTGTTGCCGGGAAGCTAGAGTA
AGTAGTTCGCCAGTTAATAGTTTGCGCAACGTTGTTGCCATTGCTACAGGCATCGTGGTGTCACGCTCGT
CGTTTGGTATGGCTTCATTCAGCTCCGGTTCCCAACGATCAAGGCGAGTTACATGATCCCCCATGTTGTG
CAAAAAAGCGGTTAGCTCCTTCGGTCCTCCGATCGTTGTCAGAAGTAAGTTGGCCGCAGTGTTATCACTC
ATGGTTATGGCAGCACTGCATAATTCTCTTACTGTCATGCCATCCGTAAGATGCTTTTCTGTGACTGGTG
AGTACTCAACCAAGTCATTCTGAGAATAGTGTATGCGGCGACCGAGTTGCTCTTGCCCGGCGTCAATACG
GGATAATACCGCGCCACATAGCAGAACTTTAAAAGTGCTCATCATTGGAAAACGTTCTTCGGGGCGAAAA
CTCTCAAGGATCTTACCGCTGTTGAGATCCAGTTCGATGTAACCCACTCGTGCACCCAACTGATCTTCAG
CATCTTTTACTTTCACCAGCGTTTCTGGGTGAGCAAAAACAGGAAGGCAAAATGCCGCAAAAAAGGGAAT
AAGGGCGACACGGAAATGTTGAATACTCATACTCTTCCTTTTTCAATATTATTGAAGCATTTATCAGGGT
TATTGTCTCATGAGCGGATACATATTTGAATGTATTTAGAAAAATAAACAAATAGGGGTTCCGCGCACAT
TTCCCCGAAAAGTGCCACCTGACGTC
