>Addgene plasmid #46698 | pcDNA3.2 mir-1-1 reporter mir40-3 | addgene partial sequence | sequence record 73888 | CMV-F 5'-CGCAAATGGGCGGTAGGCGTG-3'
ACTAGAGAACCCACTGCTTACTGGCTTATCGAAATTAATACGACTCACTATAGGGAGACCCAAGCTGGCT
AGTTAAGCTATCAACAAGTTTGTACAAAAAAGCAGGCTGGTGTAAATCAGCTTGGCTCTGGTGTCTCCGA
ACCTTGTGTCCGCACCTCAGTGGATGTATGCCATGATGATAAGATATCAGAAATCCTATCACCGGGTGTA
CATCAGCTAAGGTGCGGGTACACATCCACTTGATATCAAGGTGAGTTATTTTTAAGTGGGCCCAGCTTTC
TTGTACAAAGTGGTTGATCTAGAGGGCCCGCAGTGGGGTCAGCTTCTACCGGGGCGGCGTCCCGGGGTCT
TGGAACTGCATGCAGACTGCCTGCTTGGGAAACATACTTCTTTATATGCCCATATGGACCTGCTAAGCTA
TGGAATGTAAAGAAGTATGTATCTCAGGCCGGGACCTCTCTCGCCGCACTGAGGGGCACTCCACACCACG
GGGGCCGCCGCGGCCGACAGCCAGCCAGGCGGCTGTGGTGGGGGTGAGGCTGGGGCGGCAGGCTGCCTGG
GCGTTGGTGGACGGTCGTGTCCCCGCCAGCATTGTTCTGTCACTTTGCCTGTGTCAGCAGGTGGAAGTGC
TCACCAGACATTCGAAGGTAAGCCTATCCCTAACCCTCTCCTCGGTCTCGATTCTACGCGTACCGGTTAG
TAATGAGTTTAAACGGGGGAGGCTAACTGAAACACGGAAGGAGACAATACCGGAAGGAACCCGCGCTATG
ACGGCAATAAAAAGACAGAATAAAACGCACGGGTGTTGGGTCGTTTGTTCATAAACGCGGGGTTCGGTCC
CAGGGCTGGCACTCTGTCGATACCCCACCGAGACCCCATTGGGGCCAATACGCCCGCGTTTCTTCCTTTT
CCCCACCCCACCCCCCAAGTTCGGGTGA
